Addgene plasmid #236123: EW152 CMV-TO-Gal4-NZF[Mutated Linkers] (FLP-IN)
Purpose: Plasmid encoding Gal4-NZF transcription factor with deimmunized linkers between the component domains of NZF, under control of CMV promoter with two TetR binding sites
Depositing lab: Xiaojing Gao. Depositing organization: Stanford University. Publication: Machine-guided dual-objective protein engineering for deimmunization and therapeutic functions. Wolfsberg E, Paul JS, Tycko J, Chen B, Bassik MC, Bintu L, Alizadeh AA, Gao XJ. Cell Syst. 2025 Jul 16;16(7):101299. doi: 10.1016/j.cels.2025.101299. Epub 2025 Jun 3. PubMed 40466641.
Backbone
  Vector backbone: FLP-IN
  Vector type: Mammalian Expression
  Selectable markers: Puromycin
Growth in bacteria
  Bacterial resistance: Ampicillin, 100 μg/mL
  Growth temperature: 37°C
  Growth strain: DH5alpha
  Copy number: High Copy
Gene/Insert
  Gene/Insert name: Gal4-NZF (mutated linkers)
  Species: Synthetic
  Promoter: CMV promoter with two TetR binding sites
  Cloning method: Gibson Cloning
Terms and licenses: Academic/Nonprofit Terms; Industry Terms: Not Available to Industry
Depositor comments: See https://benchling.com/s/seq-IFUCNhI8crzWS9RTWd6s?m=slm-3O1vk2HOTMueiVSPHEVDfor annotated sequence. Please visit https://doi.org/10.1101/2025.02.24.639918 for bioRxiv preprint.
How to cite: EW152 CMV-TO-Gal4-NZF[Mutated Linkers] (FLP-IN) was a gift from Xiaojing Gao (Addgene plasmid # 236123 ; http://n2t.net/addgene:236123 ; RRID:Addgene_236123)
