[The description below was written by a language model from this plasmid's Addgene catalogue record and pLannotate feature annotations shown in this document.]
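Description:
EW152 CMV-TO-Gal4-NZF[Mutated Linkers] (FLP-IN) is a mammalian expression plasmid built on a Flp-In type backbone, designed for site-specific integration into a host cell line carrying a genomic FRT landing site. It is maintained in E. coli through a high-copy ColE1/pUC origin and an ampicillin resistance gene. A single FRT site sits directly upstream of a hygromycin resistance coding sequence that has no annotated promoter of its own. In this arrangement, typical of Flp-In vectors, the marker is expressed only after FLP-mediated recombination places it behind a promoter at the landing site. The catalogue entry lists puromycin as the mammalian selectable marker, but the sequenced record shows HygR and no puromycin resistance gene, so the two sources disagree on this point.

The payload is a synthetic transcription factor driven by the CMV enhancer and promoter followed by two tet operator sites (the "TO" in the name). TetR can bind these sites to repress transcription, which should make expression inducible with tetracycline or doxycycline in TetR-expressing cells. The open reading frame fuses a fragment of yeast GAL4, presumably including its UAS-binding DNA-binding domain, to NZF, a composite of three short human-derived segments annotated as coming from NCOA3, ZNF473 and FOXO6. Transcription terminates at a bGH polyadenylation signal. In this version the linkers joining the NZF component domains have been mutated to reduce predicted immunogenicity. The associated work concerns machine-guided engineering of proteins for both deimmunization and therapeutic function. The construct therefore probably serves to test whether the linker-deimmunized factor remains active on Gal4 UAS reporters.
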