Features (pLannotate 1.2.2; 25 found; start..end, strand, type, name):
    291..494     +  promoter       CMV promoter: human cytomegalovirus (CMV) immediate early promoter
    496..515     +  promoter       PLtetO-1 promoter (fragment): modified phage lambda PL promoter with tet operator sites (Lutz and Bujard, 1997)
    517..536     +  promoter       PLtetO-1 promoter (fragment): modified phage lambda PL promoter with tet operator sites (Lutz and Bujard, 1997)
    544..577     +  promoter       TRE3GV promoter (fragment): 3rd-generation Tet-responsive promoter that can be activated by binding of Tet-On® 3G, optimized for retroviral and lentiviral vectors
    667..1107    +  CDS            GAL4 (fragment): GAL4_YEAST - Experimental evidence at protein level: Swiss-Prot protein existence level 1. This protein is a positive regulator for the gene expression of the galactose-induced genes such as GAL1, GAL2, GAL7, GAL10, and MEL1 which code for the enzymes used to convert galactose to glucose. It recognizes a 17 base pair sequence in (5'-CGGRNNRCYNYNCNCCG-3') the upstream activating sequence (UAS-G) of these genes. From Saccharomyces cerevisiae (strain ATCC 204508 / S288c) (Baker's yeast).
   1144..1290    +  CDS            NCOA3 (fragment): NCOA3_HUMAN - Also known as AIB1, BHLHE42, RAC3, TRAM1. Experimental evidence at protein level: Swiss-Prot protein existence level 1. Nuclear receptor coactivator that directly binds nuclear receptors and stimulates the transcriptional activities in a hormone- dependent fashion. Plays a central role in creating a multisubunit coactivator complex, which probably acts via remodeling of chromatin. Involved in the coactivation of different nuclear receptors, such as for steroids (GR and ER), retinoids (RARs and RXRs), thyroid hormone (TRs), vitamin D3 (VDR) and prostanoids (PPARs). Displays histon
   1306..1449    +  CDS            ZNF473 (fragment): ZN473_HUMAN - Also known as KIAA1141, ZFP100. Experimental evidence at protein level: Swiss-Prot protein existence level 1. Involved in histone 3'-end pre-mRNA processing by associating with U7 snRNP and interacting with SLBP/pre-mRNA complex. Increases histone 3'-end pre-mRNA processing but has no effect on U7 snRNP levels, when overexpressed. Required for cell cycle progression from G1 to S phases. From Homo sapiens (Human).
   1465..1599    +  CDS            FOXO6 (fragment): FOXO6_HUMAN - Experimental evidence at protein level: Swiss-Prot protein existence level 1. Transcriptional activator. From Homo sapiens (Human).
   1712..1936    +  polyA_signal   bGH poly(A) signal: bovine growth hormone polyadenylation signal
   1952..1975    +  polyA_signal   bGH poly(A) signal (fragment): bovine growth hormone polyadenylation signal
   1979..2000    +  promoter       SV40 promoter (fragment): SV40 enhancer and early promoter
   2021..2254    +  rep_origin     f1 ori (fragment) (sequence partly withheld): f1 bacteriophage origin of replication; arrow indicates direction of (+) strand synthesis
   2259..2306    +  protein_bind   FRT: FLP-mediated recombination occurs in the 8-bp core sequence TCTAGAAA (Turan and Bode, 2011). FLP recombinase from the Saccharomyces cerevisiae 2μ plasmid
   2314..3336    +  CDS            HygR: aminoglycoside phosphotransferase from E. coli; aph(4)-Ia; confers resistance to hygromycin
   3346..3471    +  CDS            ble (fragment): BLE_KLEPN - Experimental evidence at protein level: Swiss-Prot protein existence level 1. Binding protein with a strong affinity to the bleomycin family of antibiotics. Binds to CL990; an antimitotic-antibiotic compound. From Klebsiella pneumoniae.
   3466..3587    +  polyA_signal   SV40 poly(A) signal: SV40 polyadenylation signal
   3660..3676    -  protein_bind   lac operator: The lac repressor binds to the lac operator to inhibit transcription in E. coli. This inhibition can be relieved by adding lactose or isopropyl-β-D-thiogalactopyranoside (IPTG). lac repressor encoded by lacI
   3684..3714    -  promoter       lac promoter: promoter for the E. coli lac operon
   3729..3750    -  protein_bind   CAP binding site: CAP binding activates transcription in the presence of cAMP. E. coli catabolite activator protein
   3763..3855    -  CDS            lacI (fragment): lac repressor; lacI; The lac repressor binds to the lac operator to inhibit transcription in E. coli. This inhibition can be relieved by adding lactose or isopropyl-β-D-thiogalactopyranoside (IPTG).
   4038..4626    -  rep_origin     ori: high-copy-number ColE1/pMB1/pBR322/pUC origin of replication
   4797..5657    -  CDS            AmpR: β-lactamase; bla; confers resistance to ampicillin, carbenicillin, and related antibiotics
   5658..5762    -  promoter       AmpR promoter: bla
   5821..5873    -  misc_feature   bom (fragment): basis of mobility region from pBR322
   6023..290     +  enhancer       CMV enhancer (across the origin): human cytomegalovirus immediate early enhancer
>Addgene plasmid #236123 | EW152 CMV-TO-Gal4-NZF[Mutated Linkers] (FLP-IN) | addgene full sequence | sequence record 468457 | Addgene NGS Result
CGGTAAATGGCCCGCCTGGCTGACCGCCCAACGACCCCCGCCCATTGACGTCAATAATGACGTATGTTCC
CATAGTAACGCCAATAGGGACTTTCCATTGACGTCAATGGGTGGAGTATTTACGGTAAACTGCCCACTTG
GCAGTACATCAAGTGTATCATATGCCAAGTACGCCCCCTATTGACGTCAATGACGGTAAATGGCCCGCCT
GGCATTATGCCCAGTACATGACCTTATGGGACTTTCCTACTTGGCAGTACATCTACGTATTAGTCATCGC
TATTACCATGGTGATGCGGTTTTGGCAGTACATCAATGGGCGTGGATAGCGGTTTGACTCACGGGGATTT
CCAAGTCTCCACCCCATTGACGTCAATGGGAGTTTGTTTTGGCACCAAAATCAACGGGACTTTCCAAAAT
GTCGTAACAACTCCGCCCCATTGACGCAAATGGGCGGTAGGCGTGTACGGTGGGAGGTCTATATAAGCAG
AGCTCTCCCTATCAGTGATAGAGATCTCCCTATCAGTGATAGAGATCGTCGACGAGCTCGTTTAGTGAAC
CGTCAGATCGCCTGGAGACGCCATCCACGCTGTTTTGACCTCCATAGAAGACACCGGGACCGATCCAGCC
TCCGGACTCTAGCGTTTAAACTTAAGCTTCGCCACCATGAAGCTGCTGAGCAGCATCGAGCAGGCCTGTG
ACATCTGCCGGCTGAAGAAACTGAAGTGCAGCAAAGAAAAGCCCAAGTGCGCCAAGTGCCTGAAGAACAA
CTGGGAGTGCCGGTACAGCCCCAAGACCAAGAGAAGCCCCCTGACCAGAGCCCACCTGACCGAGGTGGAA
AGCCGGCTGGAAAGACTGGAACAGCTGTTTCTGCTGATCTTCCCACGCGAGGACCTGGACATGATCCTGA
AGATGGACAGCCTGCAGGACATCAAGGCCCTGCTGACCGGCCTGTTCGTGCAGGACAACGTGAACAAGGA
CGCCGTGACCGACAGACTGGCCAGCGTGGAAACCGACATGCCCCTGACCCTGCGGCAGCACAGAATCAGC
GCCACCAGCAGCAGCGAGGAAAGCAGCAACAAGGGCCAGCGGCAGCTGACAGTGTCTGCTGCTGCAGGCG
GAAGCGGAGGCTCTGGCGGATCTGAGGGCCAGAGCGACGAGAGAGCCCTGCTGGACCAGCTGCACACCCT
GCTGAGCAACACCGACGCCACCGGCCTGGAGGAGATCGACAGAGCCCTGGGCATCCCCGAGCTGGTGAAC
CAGGGCCAGGCCCTGGAGCCCAAGCAGGACGGAGGCTGGGGATCTATGGCCGAGGAATTCGTGACCCTGA
AGGACGTGGGCATGGACTTCACCCTGGGCGACTGGGAGCAGCTGGGCCTGGAGCAGGGCGACACCTTCTG
GGACACCGCCCTGGACAACTGCCAGGACCTGTTCCTGCTGGACCCCCCCGGCGGAGGAGACGGCCTTGGT
TTGGGACACGAGAAGTTCCCCAGCGACCTGGACCTGGACATGTTCAACGGCAGCCTGGAGTGCGACATGG
AGAGCATCATCAGAAGCGAGCTGATGGACGCCGACGGCCTGGACTTCAACTTCGACAGCTAGGCCGCTCG
AGGAGGGCCCGAACAAAAACTCATCTCAGAAGAGGATCTGAATAGCGCCGTCGACCATCATCATAATCAT
CATTGAGTTTAAACCCGCTGATCAGCCTCGACTGTGCCTTCTAGTTGCCAGCCATCTGTTGTTTGCCCCT
CCCCCGTGCCTTCCTTGACCCTGGAAGGTGCCACTCCCACTGTCCTTTCCTAATAAAATGAGGAAATTGC
ATCGCATTGTCTGAGTAGGTGTCATTCTATTCTGGGGGGTGGGGTGGGGCAGGACAGCAAGGGGGAGGAT
TGGGAAGACAATAGCAGGCATGCTGGGGATGCGGTGGGCTCTATGGAGATCTATCGATGTTCTGGGGATG
CGGTGGGCTCTATGGCTTCTGAGGCGGAAAGAACCAGCTGGGGCTCTAGGGGGTATCCCC
[124 nt withheld, positions 2021-2144]
C
[91 nt withheld, positions 2146-2236]
AGGGTGATGGTTCACGTACCTAGAAGTTCCTATTCCGAAGTTCCTATTCTCTAGAAAGTATAGGAACTTC
CTTGGCCAAAAAGCCTGAACTCACCGCGACGTCTGTCGAGAAGTTTCTGATCGAAAAGTTCGACAGCGTC
TCCGACCTGATGCAGCTCTCGGAGGGCGAAGAATCTCGTGCTTTCAGCTTCGATGTAGGAGGGCGTGGAT
ATGTCCTGCGGGTAAATAGCTGCGCCGATGGTTTCTACAAAGATCGTTATGTTTATCGGCACTTTGCATC
GGCCGCGCTCCCGATTCCGGAAGTGCTTGACATTGGGGAATTCAGCGAGAGCCTGACCTATTGCATCTCC
CGCCGTGCACAGGGTGTCACGTTGCAAGACCTGCCTGAAACCGAACTGCCCGCTGTTCTGCAGCCGGTCG
CGGAGGCCATGGATGCGATCGCTGCGGCCGATCTTAGCCAGACGAGCGGGTTCGGCCCATTCGGACCGCA
AGGAATCGGTCAATACACTACATGGCGTGATTTCATATGCGCGATTGCTGATCCCCATGTGTATCACTGG
CAAACTGTGATGGACGACACCGTCAGTGCGTCCGTCGCGCAGGCTCTCGATGAGCTGATGCTTTGGGCCG
AGGACTGCCCCGAAGTCCGGCACCTCGTGCACGCGGATTTCGGCTCCAACAATGTCCTGACGGACAATGG
CCGCATAACAGCGGTCATTGACTGGAGCGAGGCGATGTTCGGGGATTCCCAATACGAGGTCGCCAACATC
TTCTTCTGGAGGCCGTGGTTGGCTTGTATGGAGCAGCAGACGCGCTACTTCGAGCGGAGGCATCCGGAGC
TTGCAGGATCGCCGCGGCTCCGGGCGTATATGCTCCGCATTGGTCTTGACCAACTCTATCAGAGCTTGGT
TGACGGCAATTTCGATGATGCAGCTTGGGCGCAGGGTCGATGCGACGCAATCGTCCGATCCGGAGCCGGG
ACTGTCGGGCGTACACAAATCGCCCGCAGAAGCGCGGCCGTCTGGACCGATGGCTGTGTAGAAGTACTCG
CCGATAGTGGAAACCGACGCCCCAGCACTCGTCCGAGGGCAAAGGAATAGCACGTACTACGAGATTTCGA
TTCCACCGCCGCCTTCTATGAAAGGTTGGGCTTCGGAATCGTTTTCCGGGACGCCGGCTGGATGATCCTC
CAGCGCGGGGATCTCATGCTGGAGTTCTTCGCCCACCCCAACTTGTTTATTGCAGCTTATAATGGTTACA
AATAAAGCAATAGCATCACAAATTTCACAAATAAAGCATTTTTTTCACTGCATTCTAGTTGTGGTTTGTC
CAAACTCATCAATGTATCTTATCATGTCTGTATACCGTCGACCTCTAGCTAGAGCTTGGCGTAATCATGG
TCATAGCTGTTTCCTGTGTGAAATTGTTATCCGCTCACAATTCCACACAACATACGAGCCGGAAGCATAA
AGTGTAAAGCCTGGGGTGCCTAATGAGTGAGCTAACTCACATTAATTGCGTTGCGCTCACTGCCCGCTTT
CCAGTCGGGAAACCTGTCGTGCCAGCTGCATTAATGAATCGGCCAACGCGCGGGGAGAGGCGGTTTGCGT
ATTGGGCGCTCTTCCGCTTCCTCGCTCACTGACTCGCTGCGCTCGGTCGTTCGGCTGCGGCGAGCGGTAT
CAGCTCACTCAAAGGCGGTAATACGGTTATCCACAGAATCAGGGGATAACGCAGGAAAGAACATGTGAGC
AAAAGGCCAGCAAAAGGCCAGGAACCGTAAAAAGGCCGCGTTGCTGGCGTTTTTCCATAGGCTCCGCCCC
CCTGACGAGCATCACAAAAATCGACGCTCAAGTCAGAGGTGGCGAAACCCGACAGGACTATAAAGATACC
AGGCGTTTCCCCCTGGAAGCTCCCTCGTGCGCTCTCCTGTTCCGACCCTGCCGCTTACCGGATACCTGTC
CGCCTTTCTCCCTTCGGGAAGCGTGGCGCTTTCTCATAGCTCACGCTGTAGGTATCTCAGTTCGGTGTAG
GTCGTTCGCTCCAAGCTGGGCTGTGTGCACGAACCCCCCGTTCAGCCCGACCGCTGCGCCTTATCCGGTA
ACTATCGTCTTGAGTCCAACCCGGTAAGACACGACTTATCGCCACTGGCAGCAGCCACTGGTAACAGGAT
TAGCAGAGCGAGGTATGTAGGCGGTGCTACAGAGTTCTTGAAGTGGTGGCCTAACTACGGCTACACTAGA
AGAACAGTATTTGGTATCTGCGCTCTGCTGAAGCCAGTTACCTTCGGAAAAAGAGTTGGTAGCTCTTGAT
CCGGCAAACAAACCACCGCTGGTAGCGGTGGTTTTTTTGTTTGCAAGCAGCAGATTACGCGCAGAAAAAA
AGGATCTCAAGAAGATCCTTTGATCTTTTCTACGGGGTCTGACGCTCAGTGGAACGAAAACTCACGTTAA
GGGATTTTGGTCATGAGATTATCAAAAAGGATCTTCACCTAGATCCTTTTAAATTAAAAATGAAGTTTTA
AATCAATCTAAAGTATATATGAGTAAACTTGGTCTGACAGTTACCAATGCTTAATCAGTGAGGCACCTAT
CTCAGCGATCTGTCTATTTCGTTCATCCATAGTTGCCTGACTCCCCGTCGTGTAGATAACTACGATACGG
GAGGGCTTACCATCTGGCCCCAGTGCTGCAATGATACCGCGAGACCCACGCTCACCGGCTCCAGATTTAT
CAGCAATAAACCAGCCAGCCGGAAGGGCCGAGCGCAGAAGTGGTCCTGCAACTTTATCCGCCTCCATCCA
GTCTATTAATTGTTGCCGGGAAGCTAGAGTAAGTAGTTCGCCAGTTAATAGTTTGCGCAACGTTGTTGCC
ATTGCTACAGGCATCGTGGTGTCACGCTCGTCGTTTGGTATGGCTTCATTCAGCTCCGGTTCCCAACGAT
CAAGGCGAGTTACATGATCCCCCATGTTGTGCAAAAAAGCGGTTAGCTCCTTCGGTCCTCCGATCGTTGT
CAGAAGTAAGTTGGCCGCAGTGTTATCACTCATGGTTATGGCAGCACTGCATAATTCTCTTACTGTCATG
CCATCCGTAAGATGCTTTTCTGTGACTGGTGAGTACTCAACCAAGTCATTCTGAGAATAGTGTATGCGGC
GACCGAGTTGCTCTTGCCCGGCGTCAATACGGGATAATACCGCGCCACATAGCAGAACTTTAAAAGTGCT
CATCATTGGAAAACGTTCTTCGGGGCGAAAACTCTCAAGGATCTTACCGCTGTTGAGATCCAGTTCGATG
TAACCCACTCGTGCACCCAACTGATCTTCAGCATCTTTTACTTTCACCAGCGTTTCTGGGTGAGCAAAAA
CAGGAAGGCAAAATGCCGCAAAAAAGGGAATAAGGGCGACACGGAAATGTTGAATACTCATACTCTTCCT
TTTTCAATATTATTGAAGCATTTATCAGGGTTATTGTCTCATGAGCGGATACATATTTGAATGTATTTAG
AAAAATAAACAAATAGGGGTTCCGCGCACATTTCCCCGAAAAGTGCCACCTGACGTCGACGGATCGGGAG
ATCTCCCGATCCCCTATGGTGCACTCTCAGTACAATCTGCTCTGATGCCGCATAGTTAAGCCAGTATCTG
CTCCCTGCTTGTGTGTTGGAGGTCGCTGAGTAGTGCGCGAGCAAAATTTAAGCTACAACAAGGCAAGGCT
TGACCGACAATTGCATGAAGAATCTGCTTAGGGTTAGGCGTTTTGCGCTGCTTCGTACGGGCCAGATATA
CGCGTTGACATTGATTATTGACTAGTTATTAATAGTAATCAATTACGGGGTCATTAGTTCATAGCCCATA
TATGGAGTTCCGCGTTACATAACTTA
